Addgene plasmid #13735: SIRT1.1
Depositing lab: John Denu. Depositing organization: University of Wisconsin, Madison. Publication: Sirtuins deacetylate and activate mammalian acetyl-CoA synthetases. Hallows WC, Lee S, Denu JM. Proc Natl Acad Sci U S A. 2006 Jul 5. 103(27):10230-5. 10.1073/pnas.0604392103 PubMed 16790548.
Backbone
  Vector backbone: pQE-80
  Backbone manufacturer: Qiagen
  Backbone size w/o insert (bp): 4700
  Vector type: Bacterial Expression
Growth in bacteria
  Bacterial resistance: Ampicillin, 100 μg/mL
  Growth temperature: 37°C
  Growth strain: DH5alpha
  Copy number: Low Copy
Gene/Insert
  Gene/Insert name: SIRT1
  Species: H. sapiens (human)
  Insert size (bp): 2010
  GenBank ID: NM_012238
  Entrez Gene: SIRT1 (a.k.a. SIR2, SIR2L1, SIR2alpha)
  Tag / fusion protein: His (N terminal on backbone)
  Cloning method: Restriction Enzyme; 5′ cloning site BamHI (not destroyed); 3′ cloning site SalI (not destroyed)
  Sequencing primers: 5′ na
Terms and licenses: Academic/Nonprofit Terms; Industry Terms: Not Available to Industry
Depositor comments: Truncated form of SIRT1. Missing amino acids 6-83. Molecular Weight: 81681 Da.
How to cite: SIRT1.1 was a gift from John Denu (Addgene plasmid # 13735 ; http://n2t.net/addgene:13735 ; RRID:Addgene_13735)
