[The description below was written by a language model from this plasmid's Addgene catalogue record and the feature table of its GenBank file.]
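Description:
SIRT1.1 is a bacterial expression plasmid built on the Qiagen pQE-80 backbone for producing recombinant human SIRT1, an NAD+-dependent protein deacetylase, in E. coli. The roughly 2 kb insert was cloned between BamHI and SalI sites, both of which are retained. It encodes a truncated form of SIRT1 that lacks amino acids 6–83. The depositor's stated molecular weight of about 81.7 kDa is close to that expected for full-length SIRT1, so it may not reflect the truncated product. The SIRT1 coding region is not annotated as a feature in the 6.7 kb sequence record. It must lie in the unannotated interval between the N-terminal 6xHis tag and the lambda t0 terminator, where it is fused in frame to the backbone-encoded tag.

Expression is driven by the bacteriophage T5 promoter, which is recognised by the host E. coli RNA polymerase and so does not need a T7 polymerase strain. Two lac operators control this promoter, one embedded in it and one just downstream, and a strong ribosome binding site follows. The plasmid carries its own lacI gene under the up-mutated lacIq promoter, which supplies abundant repressor in cis, keeps basal expression tight and allows induction with IPTG in most host strains. The lambda t0 terminator ends transcription of the insert. A chloramphenicol acetyltransferase coding sequence sits just downstream, with no annotated promoter of its own, and is followed by the rrnB T1 terminator.

The plasmid replicates from a ColE1/pMB1-type origin with an adjacent pBR322 bom region. The catalogue lists it as low copy, although the feature annotation uses a generic high-copy label for this origin. Selection is by ampicillin through beta-lactamase. The construct is suited to IPTG-induced expression and nickel-affinity purification of His-tagged SIRT1 for in vitro enzymology, in keeping with the associated study of sirtuin-mediated deacetylation and activation of mammalian acetyl-CoA synthetases.
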