LOCUS       Exported 6737 bp ds-DNA circular SYN 12-MAY-2021
DEFINITION  synthetic circular DNA
ACCESSION   .
VERSION     .
KEYWORDS    SIRT1.1
SOURCE      synthetic DNA construct
  ORGANISM  synthetic DNA construct
REFERENCE   1 (bases 1 to 6737)
  AUTHORS   Hallows WC, Lee S, Denu JM
  TITLE     Sirtuins deacetylate and activate mammalian acetyl-CoA synthetases.
  JOURNAL   Proc Natl Acad Sci U S A. 2006 Jul 5. 103(27):10230-5.
  PUBMED    16790548
REFERENCE   2 (bases 1 to 6737)
  AUTHORS   .
  TITLE     Direct Submission
  JOURNAL   Exported May 12, 2021 from SnapGene Server 1.1.58
            http://www.snapgene.com
FEATURES             Location/Qualifiers
     source          1..6737
                     /organism="synthetic DNA construct"
                     /mol_type="other DNA"
     promoter        19..63
                     /label=T5 promoter
                     /note="bacteriophage T5 promoter for E. coli RNA
                     polymerase, with embedded lac operator"
     protein_bind    39..55
                     /label=lac operator
                     /bound_moiety="lac repressor encoded by lacI"
                     /note="The lac repressor binds to the lac operator to
                     inhibit transcription in E. coli. This inhibition can be
                     relieved by adding lactose or
                     isopropyl-beta-D-thiogalactopyranoside (IPTG)."
     protein_bind    71..87
                     /label=lac operator
                     /bound_moiety="lac repressor encoded by lacI"
                     /note="The lac repressor binds to the lac operator to
                     inhibit transcription in E. coli. This inhibition can be
                     relieved by adding lactose or
                     isopropyl-beta-D-thiogalactopyranoside (IPTG)."
     RBS             106..117
                     /note="strong bacterial ribosome binding site (Elowitz and
                     Leibler, 2000)"
     CDS             136..153
                     /codon_start=1
                     /product="6xHis affinity tag"
                     /label=6xHis
                     /translation="HHHHHH"
     terminator      2203..2297
                     /label=lambda t0 terminator
                     /note="transcription terminator from phage lambda"
     CDS             2341..3000
                     /codon_start=1
                     /gene="cat"
                     /product="chloramphenicol acetyltransferase"
                     /label=CmR
                     /note="confers resistance to chloramphenicol"
                     /translation="MEKKITGYTTVDISQWHRKEHFEAFQSVAQCTYNQTVQLDITAFL
                     KTVKKNKHKFYPAFIHILARLMNAHPEFRMAMKDGELVIWDSVHPCYTVFHEQTETFSS
                     LWSEYHDDFRQFLHIYSQDVACYGENLAYFPKGFIENMFFVSANPWVSFTSFDLNVANM
                     DNFFAPVFTMGKYYTQGDKVLMPLAIQVHHAVCDGFHVGRMLNELQQYCDEWQGGA"
     primer_bind     complement(2407..2426)
                     /label=CAT-R
                     /note="Chloramphenicol resistance gene, reverse primer"
     terminator      3065..3151
                     /gene="Escherichia coli rrnB"
                     /label=rrnB T1 terminator
                     /note="transcription terminator T1 from the E. coli rrnB
                     gene"
     CDS             complement(3244..4326)
                     /codon_start=1
                     /gene="lacI"
                     /product="lac repressor"
                     /label=lacI
                     /note="The lac repressor binds to the lac operator to
                     inhibit transcription in E. coli. This inhibition can be
                     relieved by adding lactose or
                     isopropyl-beta-D-thiogalactopyranoside (IPTG)."
                     /translation="MKPVTLYDVAEYAGVSYQTVSRVVNQASHVSAKTREKVEAAMAEL
                     NYIPNRVAQQLAGKQSLLIGVATSSLALHAPSQIVAAIKSRADQLGASVVVSMVERSGV
                     EACKAAVHNLLAQRVSGLIINYPLDDQDAIAVEAACTNVPALFLDVSDQTPINSIIFSH
                     EDGTRLGVEHLVALGHQQIALLAGPLSSVSARLRLAGWHKYLTRNQIQPIAEREGDWSA
                     MSGFQQTMQMLNEGIVPTAMLVANDQMALGAMRAITESGLRVGADISVVGYDDTEDSSC
                     YIPPLTTIKQDFRLLGQTSVDRLLQLSQGQAVKGNQLLPVSLVKRKTTLAPNTQTASPR
                     ALADSLMQLARQVSRLESGQ"
     primer_bind     4288..4307
                     /label=LacI-R
                     /note="LacI, reverse primer"
     promoter        complement(4327..4404)
                     /gene="lacI (mutant)"
                     /label=lacIq promoter
                     /note="In the lacIq allele, a single base change in the
                     promoter boosts expression of the lacI gene about 10-fold."
     primer_bind     complement(4488..4510)
                     /label=pGEX 3'
                     /note="pGEX vectors, reverse primer"
     misc_feature    4596..4736
                     /label=bom
                     /note="basis of mobility region from pBR322"
     primer_bind     4651..4670
                     /label=pRS-marker
                     /note="pRS vectors, use to sequence yeast selectable
                     marker"
     primer_bind     complement(4751..4768)
                     /label=L4440
                     /note="L4440 vector, forward primer"
     rep_origin      complement(4922..5510)
                     /direction=LEFT
                     /label=ori
                     /note="high-copy-number ColE1/pMB1/pBR322/pUC origin of
                     replication"
     primer_bind     complement(5002..5021)
                     /label=pBR322ori-F
                     /note="pBR322 origin, forward primer"
     CDS             complement(5681..6541)
                     /codon_start=1
                     /gene="bla"
                     /product="beta-lactamase"
                     /label=AmpR
                     /note="confers resistance to ampicillin, carbenicillin, and
                     related antibiotics"
                     /translation="MSIQHFRVALIPFFAAFCLPVFAHPETLVKVKDAEDQLGARVGYI
                     ELDLNSGKILESFRPEERFPMMSTFKVLLCGAVLSRIDAGQEQLGRRIHYSQNDLVEYS
                     PVTEKHLTDGMTVRELCSAAITMSDNTAANLLLTTIGGPKELTAFLHNMGDHVTRLDRW
                     EPELNEAIPNDERDTTMPVAMATTLRKLLTGELLTLASRQQLIDWMEADKVAGPLLRSA
                     LPAGWFIADKSGAGERGSRGIIAALGPDGKPSRIVVIYTTGSQATMDERNRQIAEIGAS
                     LIKHW"
     primer_bind     6304..6323
                     /label=Amp-R
                     /note="Ampicillin resistance gene, reverse primer"
     promoter        complement(6542..6646)
                     /gene="bla"
                     /label=AmpR promoter
     primer_bind     6714..6732
                     /label=pBRforEco
                     /note="pBR322 vectors, upsteam of EcoRI site, forward
                     primer"
ORIGIN
        1 cgtcttcacc tcgagaaatc ataaaaaatt tatttgcttt gtgagcggat aacaattata
       61 atagattcaa ttgtgagcgg ataacaattt cacacagaat tcattaaaga ggagaaatta
      121 actatgagag gatcgcatca ccatcaccat cacggatcca tggcggacga ggcggcggcg
      181 gcaggcgggg agcaagaggc ccaggcgact gcggcggctg gggaaggaga caatgggccg
      241 ggcctgcagg gcccatctcg ggagccaccg ctggccgaca acttgtacga cgaagacgac
      301 gacgacgagg gcgaggagga ggaagaggcg gcggcggcgg cgattgggta ccgagataac
      361 cttctgttcg gtgatgaaat tatcactaat ggttttcatt cctgtgaaag tgatgaggag
      421 gatagagcct cacatgcaag ctctagtgac tggactccaa ggccacggat aggtccatat
      481 acttttgttc agcaacatct tatgattggc acagatcctc gaacaattct taaagattta
      541 ttgccggaaa caatacctcc acctgagttg gatgatatga cactgtggca gattgttatt
      601 aatatccttt cagaaccacc aaaaaggaaa aaaagaaaag atattaatac aattgaagat
      661 gctgtgaaat tactgcaaga gtgcaaaaaa attatagttc taactggagc tggggtgtct
      721 gtttcatgtg gaatacctga cttcaggtca agggatggta tttatgctcg ccttgctgta
      781 gacttcccag atcttccaga tcctcaagcg atgtttgata ttgaatattt cagaaaagat
      841 ccaagaccat tcttcaagtt tgcaaaggaa atatatcctg gacaattcca gccatctctc
      901 tgtcacaaat tcatagcctt gtcagataag gaaggaaaac tacttcgcaa ctatacccag
      961 aacatagaca cgctggaaca ggttgcggga atccaaagga taattcagtg tcatggttcc
     1021 tttgcaacag catcttgcct gatttgtaaa tacaaagttg actgtgaagc tgtacgagga
     1081 gatattttta atcaggtagt tcctcgatgt cctaggtgcc cagctgatga accgcttgct
     1141 atcatgaaac cagagattgt gttttttggt gaaaatttac cagaacagtt tcatagagcc
     1201 atgaagtatg acaaagatga agttgacctc ctcattgtta ttgggtcttc cctcaaagta
     1261 agaccagtag cactaattcc aagttccata ccccatgaag tgcctcagat attaattaat
     1321 agagaacctt tgcctcatct gcattttgat gtagagcttc ttggagactg tgatgtcata
     1381 attaatgaat tgtgtcatag gttaggtggt gaatatgcca aactttgctg taaccctgta
     1441 aagctttcag aaattactga aaaacctcca cgaacacaaa aagaattggc ttatttgtca
     1501 gagttgccac ccacacctct tcatgtttca gaagactcaa gttcaccaga aagaacttca
     1561 ccaccagatt cttcagtgat tgtcacactt ttagaccaag cagctaagag taatgatgat
     1621 ttagatgtgt ctgaatcaaa aggttgtatg gaagaaaaac cacaggaagt acaaacttct
     1681 aggaatgttg aaagtattgc tgaacagatg gaaaatccgg atttgaagaa tgttggttct
     1741 agtactgggg agaaaaatga aagaacttca gtggctggaa cagtgagaaa atgctggcct
     1801 aatagagtgg caaaggagca gattagtagg cggcttgatg gtaatcagta tctgtttttg
     1861 ccaccaaatc gttacatttt ccatggcgct gaggtatatt cagactctga agatgacgtc
     1921 ttatcctcta gttcttgtgg cagtaacagt gatagtggga catgccagag tccaagttta
     1981 gaagaaccca tggaggatga aagtgaaatt gaagaattct acaatggctt agaagatgag
     2041 cctgatgttc cagagagagc tggaggagct ggatttggga ctgatggaga tgatcaagag
     2101 gcaattaatg aagctatatc tgtgaaacag gaagtaacag acatgaacta tccatcaaac
     2161 aaatcatgtc gacctgcagc caagcttaat tagctgagct tggactcctg ttgatagatc
     2221 cagtaatgac ctcagaactc catctggatt tgttcagaac gctcggttgc cgccgggcgt
     2281 tttttattgg tgagaatcca agctagcttg gcgagatttt caggagctaa ggaagctaaa
     2341 atggagaaaa aaatcactgg atataccacc gttgatatat cccaatggca tcgtaaagaa
     2401 cattttgagg catttcagtc agttgctcaa tgtacctata accagaccgt tcagctggat
     2461 attacggcct ttttaaagac cgtaaagaaa aataagcaca agttttatcc ggcctttatt
     2521 cacattcttg cccgcctgat gaatgctcat ccggaatttc gtatggcaat gaaagacggt
     2581 gagctggtga tatgggatag tgttcaccct tgttacaccg ttttccatga gcaaactgaa
     2641 acgttttcat cgctctggag tgaataccac gacgatttcc ggcagtttct acacatatat
     2701 tcgcaagatg tggcgtgtta cggtgaaaac ctggcctatt tccctaaagg gtttattgag
     2761 aatatgtttt tcgtctcagc caatccctgg gtgagtttca ccagttttga tttaaacgtg
     2821 gccaatatgg acaacttctt cgcccccgtt ttcaccatgg gcaaatatta tacgcaaggc
     2881 gacaaggtgc tgatgccgct ggcgattcag gttcatcatg ccgtttgtga tggcttccat
     2941 gtcggcagaa tgcttaatga attacaacag tactgcgatg agtggcaggg cggggcgtaa
     3001 tttttttaag gcagttattg gtgcccttaa acgcctgggg taatgactct ctagcttgag
     3061 gcatcaaata aaacgaaagg ctcagtcgaa agactgggcc tttcgtttta tctgttgttt
     3121 gtcggtgaac gctctcctga gtaggacaaa tccgccctct agattacgtg cagtcgatga
     3181 taagctgtca aacatgagaa ttgtgcctaa tgagtgagct aacttacatt aattgcgttg
     3241 cgctcactgc ccgctttcca gtcgggaaac ctgtcgtgcc agctgcatta atgaatcggc
     3301 caacgcgcgg ggagaggcgg tttgcgtatt gggcgccagg gtggtttttc ttttcaccag
     3361 tgagacgggc aacagctgat tgcccttcac cgcctggccc tgagagagtt gcagcaagcg
     3421 gtccacgctg gtttgcccca gcaggcgaaa atcctgtttg atggtggtta acggcgggat
     3481 ataacatgag ctgtcttcgg tatcgtcgta tcccactacc gagatatccg caccaacgcg
     3541 cagcccggac tcggtaatgg cgcgcattgc gcccagcgcc atctgatcgt tggcaaccag
     3601 catcgcagtg ggaacgatgc cctcattcag catttgcatg gtttgttgaa aaccggacat
     3661 ggcactccag tcgccttccc gttccgctat cggctgaatt tgattgcgag tgagatattt
     3721 atgccagcca gccagacgca gacgcgccga gacagaactt aatgggcccg ctaacagcgc
     3781 gatttgctgg tgacccaatg cgaccagatg ctccacgccc agtcgcgtac cgtcttcatg
     3841 ggagaaaata atactgttga tgggtgtctg gtcagagaca tcaagaaata acgccggaac
     3901 attagtgcag gcagcttcca cagcaatggc atcctggtca tccagcggat agttaatgat
     3961 cagcccactg acgcgttgcg cgagaagatt gtgcaccgcc gctttacagg cttcgacgcc
     4021 gcttcgttct accatcgaca ccaccacgct ggcacccagt tgatcggcgc gagatttaat
     4081 cgccgcgaca atttgcgacg gcgcgtgcag ggccagactg gaggtggcaa cgccaatcag
     4141 caacgactgt ttgcccgcca gttgttgtgc cacgcggttg ggaatgtaat tcagctccgc
     4201 catcgccgct tccacttttt cccgcgtttt cgcagaaacg tggctggcct ggttcaccac
     4261 gcgggaaacg gtctgataag agacaccggc atactctgcg acatcgtata acgttactgg
     4321 tttcacattc accaccctga attgactctc ttccgggcgc tatcatgcca taccgcgaaa
     4381 ggttttgcac cattcgatgg tgtcggaatt tcgggcagcg ttgggtcctg gccacgggtg
     4441 cgcatgatct agagctgcct cgcgcgtttc ggtgatgacg gtgaaaacct ctgacacatg
     4501 cagctcccgg agacggtcac agcttgtctg taagcggatg ccgggagcag acaagcccgt
     4561 cagggcgcgt cagcgggtgt tggcgggtgt cggggcgcag ccatgaccca gtcacgtagc
     4621 gatagcggag tgtatactgg cttaactatg cggcatcaga gcagattgta ctgagagtgc
     4681 accatatgcg gtgtgaaata ccgcacagat gcgtaaggag aaaataccgc atcaggcgct
     4741 cttccgcttc ctcgctcact gactcgctgc gctcggtcgt tcggctgcgg cgagcggtat
     4801 cagctcactc aaaggcggta atacggttat ccacagaatc aggggataac gcaggaaaga
     4861 acatgtgagc aaaaggccag caaaaggcca ggaaccgtaa aaaggccgcg ttgctggcgt
     4921 ttttccatag gctccgcccc cctgacgagc atcacaaaaa tcgacgctca agtcagaggt
     4981 ggcgaaaccc gacaggacta taaagatacc aggcgtttcc ccctggaagc tccctcgtgc
     5041 gctctcctgt tccgaccctg ccgcttaccg gatacctgtc cgcctttctc ccttcgggaa
     5101 gcgtggcgct ttctcatagc tcacgctgta ggtatctcag ttcggtgtag gtcgttcgct
     5161 ccaagctggg ctgtgtgcac gaaccccccg ttcagcccga ccgctgcgcc ttatccggta
     5221 actatcgtct tgagtccaac ccggtaagac acgacttatc gccactggca gcagccactg
     5281 gtaacaggat tagcagagcg aggtatgtag gcggtgctac agagttcttg aagtggtggc
     5341 ctaactacgg ctacactaga aggacagtat ttggtatctg cgctctgctg aagccagtta
     5401 ccttcggaaa aagagttggt agctcttgat ccggcaaaca aaccaccgct ggtagcggtg
     5461 gtttttttgt ttgcaagcag cagattacgc gcagaaaaaa aggatctcaa gaagatcctt
     5521 tgatcttttc tacggggtct gacgctcagt ggaacgaaaa ctcacgttaa gggattttgg
     5581 tcatgagatt atcaaaaagg atcttcacct agatcctttt aaattaaaaa tgaagtttta
     5641 aatcaatcta aagtatatat gagtaaactt ggtctgacag ttaccaatgc ttaatcagtg
     5701 aggcacctat ctcagcgatc tgtctatttc gttcatccat agttgcctga ctccccgtcg
     5761 tgtagataac tacgatacgg gagggcttac catctggccc cagtgctgca atgataccgc
     5821 gagacccacg ctcaccggct ccagatttat cagcaataaa ccagccagcc ggaagggccg
     5881 agcgcagaag tggtcctgca actttatccg cctccatcca gtctattaat tgttgccggg
     5941 aagctagagt aagtagttcg ccagttaata gtttgcgcaa cgttgttgcc attgctacag
     6001 gcatcgtggt gtcacgctcg tcgtttggta tggcttcatt cagctccggt tcccaacgat
     6061 caaggcgagt tacatgatcc cccatgttgt gcaaaaaagc ggttagctcc ttcggtcctc
     6121 cgatcgttgt cagaagtaag ttggccgcag tgttatcact catggttatg gcagcactgc
     6181 ataattctct tactgtcatg ccatccgtaa gatgcttttc tgtgactggt gagtactcaa
     6241 ccaagtcatt ctgagaatag tgtatgcggc gaccgagttg ctcttgcccg gcgtcaatac
     6301 gggataatac cgcgccacat agcagaactt taaaagtgct catcattgga aaacgttctt
     6361 cggggcgaaa actctcaagg atcttaccgc tgttgagatc cagttcgatg taacccactc
     6421 gtgcacccaa ctgatcttca gcatctttta ctttcaccag cgtttctggg tgagcaaaaa
     6481 caggaaggca aaatgccgca aaaaagggaa taagggcgac acggaaatgt tgaatactca
     6541 tactcttcct ttttcaatat tattgaagca tttatcaggg ttattgtctc atgagcggat
     6601 acatatttga atgtatttag aaaaataaac aaataggggt tccgcgcaca tttccccgaa
     6661 aagtgccacc tgacgtctaa gaaaccatta ttatcatgac attaacctat aaaaataggc
     6721 gtatcacgag gcccttt
//
