>Addgene plasmid #13735 | SIRT1.1 | addgene partial sequence | sequence record 20033 | 13735 with pQE promoter
TAACCTATAAAAATAGGCGTATCACGAGGCCCTTTCGTCTTCACCTCGAGAAATCATAAAAAATTTATTT
GCTTTGTGAGCGGATAACAATTATAATAGATTCAATTGTGAGCGGATAACAATTTCACACAGAATTCATT
AAAGAGGAGAAATTAACTATGAGAGGATCGCATCACCATCACCATCACGGATCCATGGCGGACGAGGCGG
CGGCGGCAGGCGGGGAGCAAGAGGCCCAGGCGACTGCGGCGGCTGGGGAAGGAGACAATGGGCCGGGCCT
GCAGGGCCCATCTCGGGAGCCACCGCTGGCCGACAACTTGTACGACGAAGACGACGACGACGAGGGCGAG
GAGGAGGAAGAGGCGGCGGCGGCGGCGATTGGGTACCGAGATAACCTTCTGTTCGGTGATGAAATTATCA
CTAATGGTTTTCATTCCTGTGAAAGTGATGAGGAGGATAGAGCCTCACATGCAAGCTCTAGTGACTGGAC
TCCAAGGCCACGGATAGGTCCATATACTTTTGTTCAGCAACATCTTATGATTGGCACAGATCCTCGAACA
ATTCTTAAAGATTTATTGCCGGAAACAATACCTCCACCTGAGTTGGATGATATGACACTGTGGCAGATTG
TTATTAATATCCTTTCAGAACCACCAAAAAGGAAAAAAAGAAAAGATATTAATACAATTGAAGATGCTGT
GAAATTAC
